>Addgene plasmid #195887 | L0-T4 tRBSC_mScarlet | addgene full sequence | sequence record 386438 | Addgene NGS Result
CACTCTGTGGTCTCAGGAGCGATTGATGCATGTTGTCAATCAATTGGCAAGTCATAAAATGCATTAAAAA
ATATTTTCATACTCAACTACAAATCCATGAGTATAACTATAATTATAAAGCAATGATTAGAATCTGACAA
GGATTCTGGAAAATTACATAAAGGAAAGTTCATAAATGTCTAAAACACAAGAGGACATACTTGTATTCAG
TAACATTTGCAGCTTTTCTAGGTCTGAAAATATATTTGTTGCCTAGTGAATAAGCATAATGGTACAACTA
CAAGTGTTTTACTCCTCATATTAACTTCGGTCATTAGAGGCCACGATTTGACACATTTTTACTCAAAACA
AAATGTTTGCATATCTCTTATATTTTCAAATTCAACACACAACAAATAAGAGAAAAAACAAATAATATTA
ATTTGAGAATGAACAAAAGGACCATATCATTCATTAACTCTTCTCCATCCATTTCCATTTCACAGTTCGA
TAGCGAAAACCGAATAAAAAACACAGTAAATTACAAGCACAACAAATGGTACAAGAAAAACATGTTTCCC
AATGCCATAATACTCGAACTCAGTAGGATTCTGGTGTGTGCGCAATGAAACTGATGCATTGAACTTGACG
AACGTTGTCGAAACCGATGATACGAACGAAAGCTCAAGCTTACTTGTACAGCTCGTCCATGCCGCCGGTG
GAGTGGCGGCCCTCGGAGCGTTCGTACTGTTCCACCACGGTGTAGTCCTCGTTGTGGGAGGTGATGTCCA
ACTTGCGGTCGACGTTGTAGGCGCCGGGCATCTGCACGGGCTTCTTGGCCTTGTAGGTGGTCTTGAAGTC
CGCCAGGTAGCGGCCGCCGTCCTTCAGGCGCAGGGCCATCTTAATGTCGCCCTTCAGCACGCCGTCCTCG
GGGTACAACCGCTCGGTGGACGCTTCCCAGCCCATTGTCTTCTTCTGCATTACGGGGCCGTCAGGAGGGA
AGTTGGTGCCGCGGAGCTTCACCTTGTAGATCAGGGTGCCGTCCTCCAGGGAGGTGTCCTGGGTCACGGT
CACGGCGCCGCCGTCCTCGAAGTTCATCACGCGCTCCCACTTGAAGCCCTCGGGGAAGGACTGCTTATAG
TAGTCGGGGATGTCGGCGGGGTGCTTGGTGAAGGCCCTGGAGCCGTACATGAACTGAGGGGACAGGATGT
CCCAGGAGAAGGGCAGGGGGCCACCCTTGGTCACCTTCAGCTTGGCGGTCTGGGTGCCCTCGTAGGGGCG
GCCCTCGCCCTCGCCCTCGATCTCGAACTCGTGGCCGTTCATGGAGCCCTCCATGTGCACCTTGAACCGC
ATGAACTCCTTGATCACTGCCTCGCCCTTGCTCACACCACTACCACTTCCGACTTTCCTCTTCTTCTTTG
GCATTGTTTACTATTGAGACCATCAACGTCCTGAATTCTGCAGATATCCATCACACTGGCGGCCGCTCGA
GCATGCATCTAGAGGGCCCAATTCGCCCTATAGTGAGTCGTATTACAATTCACTGGCCGTCGTTTTACAA
CGTCGTGACTGGGAAAACCCTGGCGTTACCCAACTTAATCGCCTTGCAGCACATCCCCCTTTCGCCAGCT
GGCGTAATAGCGAAGAGGCCCGCACCGATCGCCCTTCCCAACAGTTGCGCAGCCTATACGTACGGCAGTT
TAAGGTTTACACCTATAAAAGAGAGAGCCGTTATCGTCTGTTTGTGGATGTACAGAGTGATATTATTGAC
ACGCCGGGGCGACGGATGGTGATCCCCCTGGCCAGTGCACGTCTGCTGTCAGATAAAGTCTCCCGTGAAC
TTTACCCGGTGGTGCATATCGGGGATGAAAGCTGGCGCATGATGACCACCGATATGGCCAGTGTGCCGGT
CTCCGTTATCGGGGAAGAAGTGGCTGATCTCAGCCACCGCGAAAATGACATCAAAAACGCCATTAACCTG
ATGTTCTGGGGAATATAAATGTCAGGCATGAGATTATCAAAAAGGATCTTCACCTAGATCCTTTTCACGT
AGAAAGCCAGTCCGCAGAAACGGTGCTGACCCCGGATGAATGTCAGCTACTGGGCTATCTGGACAAGGGA
AAACGCAAGCGCAAAGAGAAAGCAGGTAGCTTGCAGTGGGCTTACATGGCGATAGCTAGACTGGGCGGTT
TTATGGACAGCAAGCGAACCGGAATTGCCAGCTGGGGCGCCCTCTGGTAAGGTTGGGAAGCCCTGCAAAG
TAAACTGGATGGCTTTCTTGCCGCCAAGGATCTGATGGCGCAGGGGATCAAGCTCTGATCAAGAGACAGG
ATGAGGATCGTTTCGCATGATTGAACAAGATGGATTGCACGCAGGTTCTCCGGCCGCTTGGGTGGAGAGG
CTATTCGGCTATGACTGGGCACAACAGACAATCGGCTGCTCTGATGCCGCCGTGTTCCGGCTGTCAGCGC
AGGGGCGCCCGGTTCTTTTTGTCAAGACCGACCTGTCCGGTGCCCTGAATGAACTGCAAGACGAGGCAGC
GCGGCTATCGTGGCTGGCCACGACGGGCGTTCCTTGCGCAGCTGTGCTCGACGTTGTCACTGAAGCGGGA
AGGGACTGGCTGCTATTGGGCGAAGTGCCGGGGCAGGATCTCCTGTCATCTCACCTTGCTCCTGCCGAGA
AAGTATCCATCATGGCTGATGCAATGCGGCGGCTGCATACGCTTGATCCGGCTACCTGCCCATTCGACCA
CCAAGCGAAACATCGCATCGAGCGAGCACGTACTCGGATGGAAGCCGGTCTTGTCGATCAGGATGATCTG
GACGAAGAGCATCAGGGGCTCGCGCCAGCCGAACTGTTCGCCAGGCTCAAGGCGAGCATGCCCGACGGCG
AGGATCTCGTCGTGACCCATGGCGATGCCTGCTTGCCGAATATCATGGTGGAAAATGGCCGCTTTTCTGG
ATTCATCGACTGTGGCCGGCTGGGTGTGGCGGACCGCTATCAGGACATAGCGTTGGCTACCCGTGATATT
GCTGAAGAGCTTGGCGGCGAATGGGCTGACCGCTTCCTCGTGCTTTACGGTATCGCCGCTCCCGATTCGC
AGCGCATCGCCTTCTATCGCCTTCTTGACGAGTTCTTCTGAATTATTAACGCTTACAATTTCCTGATGCG
GTATTTTCTCCTTACGCATCTGTGCGGTATTTCACACCGCATCAGGTGGCACTTTTCGGGGAAATGTGCG
CGGAACCCCTATTTGTTTATTTTTCTAAATACATTCAAATATGTATCCGCTCATGAGACAATAACCCTGA
TAAATGCTTCAATAATAGCACGTGAGGAGGGCCACCATGGCCAAGTTGACCAGTGCCGTTCCGGTGCTCA
CCGCGCGCGACGTCGCCGGAGCGGTCGAGTTCTGGACCGACCGGCTCGGGTTCTCCCGGGACTTCGTGGA
GGACGACTTCGCCGGTGTGGTCCGGGACGACGTGACCCTGTTCATCAGCGCGGTCCAGGACCAGGTGGTG
CCGGACAACACCCTGGCCTGGGTGTGGGTGCGCGGCCTGGACGAGCTGTACGCCGAGTGGTCGGAGGTCG
TGTCCACGAACTTCCGGGACGCCTCCGGGCCGGCCATGACCGAGATCGGCGAGCAGCCGTGGGGGCGGGA
GTTCGCCCTGCGCGACCCGGCCGGCAACTGCGTGCACTTCGTGGCCGAGGAGCAGGACTGACACGTGCTA
AAACTTCATTTTTAATTTAAAAGGATCTAGGTGAAGATCCTTTTTGATAATCTCATGACCAAAATCCCTT
AACGTGAGTTTTCGTTCCACTGAGCGTCAGACCCCGTAGAAAAGATCAAAGGATCTTCTTGAGATCCTTT
TTTTCTGCGCGTAATCTGCTGCTTGCAAACAAAAAAACCACCGCTACCAGCGGTGGTTTGTTTGCCGGAT
CAAGAGCTACCAACTCTTTTTCCGAAGGTAACTGGCTTCAGCAGAGCGCAGATACCAAATACTGTTCTTC
TAGTGTAGCCGTAGTTAGGCCACCACTTCAAGAACTCTGTAGCACCGCCTACATACCTCGCTCTGCTAAT
CCTGTTACCAGTGGCTGCTGCCAGTGGCGATAAGTCGTGTCTTACCGGGTTGGACTCAAGACGATAGTTA
CCGGATAAGGCGCAGCGGTCGGGCTGAACGGGGGGTTCGTGCACACAGCCCAGCTTGGAGCGAACGACCT
ACACCGAACTGAGATACCTACAGCGTGAGCTATGAGAAAGCGCCACGCTTCCCGAAGGGAGAAAGGCGGA
CAGGTATCCGGTAAGCGGCAGGGTCGGAACAGGAGAGCGCACGAGGGAGCTTCCAGGGGGAAACGCCTGG
TATCTTTATAGTCCTGTCGGGTTTCGCCACCTCTGACTTGAGCGTCGATTTTTGTGATGCTCGTCAGGGG
GGCGGAGCCTATGGAAAAACGCCAGCAACGCGGCCTTTTTACGGTTCCTGGCCTTTTGCTGGCCTTTTGC
TCACATGTTCTTTCCTGCGTTATCCCCTGATTCTGTGGATAACCGTATTACCGCCTTTGAGTGAGCTGAT
ACCGCTCGCCGCAGCCGAACGACCGAGCGCAGCGAGTCAGTGAGCGAGGAAGCGGAAGAGCGCCCAATAC
GCAAACCGCCTCTCCCCGCGCGTTGGCCGATTCATTAATGCAGCTGGCACGACAGGTTTCCCGACTGGAA
AGCGGGCAGTGAGCGCAACGCAATTAATGTGAGTTAGCTCACTCATTAGGCACCCCAGGCTTTACACTTT
ATGCTTCCGGCTCGTATGTTGTGTGGAATTGTGAGCGGATAACAATTTCACACAGGAAACAGCTATGACC
ATGATTACGCCAAGCTATTTAGGTGACGCGTTAGAATACTCAAGCTATGCATCAAGCTTGGTACCGAGCT
CGGATCCACTAGTAACGGCCGCCAGTGTGCTGGAATTCAGG
Features (pLannotate 1.2.2; 15 found; start..end, strand, type, name):
     23..664     -  terminator     E9 terminator: terminator and polyadenylation signal from the pea rbcS-E9 gene
    673..1365    -  CDS            mScarlet: mScarlet is a basic (constitutively fluorescent) red fluorescent protein published in 2016, derived from synthetic construct. It has moderate acid sensitivity.
   1497..1515    -  promoter       T7 promoter: promoter for bacteriophage T7 RNA polymerase
   1518..1665    +  CDS            lacZα (fragment): LacZα fragment of β-galactosidase; lacZ fragment
   1675..1978    +  CDS            ccdB (fragment): CcdB, a bacterial toxin that poisons DNA gyrase; ccdB; Plasmids containing the ccdB gene cannot be propagated in standard E. coli strains.
   2026..2295    +  CDS            tnpA (fragment): TN5P_ECOLX - Also known as tnp. Experimental evidence at protein level: Swiss-Prot protein existence level 1. Mediates transposition of transposon Tn5 by a 'cut and paste' mechanism. First, the monomeric transposase binds the 19 bp inverted DNA repeats flanking the transposon. Then, dimerization of the DNA- bound transposase creates a synaptic DNA complex. After nicking of the first DNA strand, excision of the transposon proceeds through a series of intermediates. The transposase then mediates the insertion of the transposon at a new site by strand transfer. The activity of the wild- type tran
   2327..3121    +  CDS            NeoR/KanR: aminoglycoside phosphotransferase from Tn5; aph(3')-II (or nptII); confers resistance to neomycin, kanamycin, and G418 (Geneticin®)
   3142..3192    -  misc_feature   bom (fragment): basis of mobility region from pBR322
   3219..3307    +  promoter       AmpR promoter (fragment): bla
   3327..3701    +  CDS            BleoR: antibiotic-binding protein; Sh ble from Streptoalloteichus hindustanus; confers resistance to bleomycin, phleomycin, and Zeocin™
   3839..4427    +  rep_origin     ori: high-copy-number ColE1/pMB1/pBR322/pUC origin of replication
   4610..4702    +  CDS            lacI (fragment): lac repressor; lacI; The lac repressor binds to the lac operator to inhibit transcription in E. coli. This inhibition can be relieved by adding lactose or isopropyl-β-D-thiogalactopyranoside (IPTG).
   4715..4736    +  protein_bind   CAP binding site: CAP binding activates transcription in the presence of cAMP. E. coli catabolite activator protein
   4751..4781    +  promoter       lac promoter: promoter for the E. coli lac operon
   4789..4805    +  protein_bind   lac operator: The lac repressor binds to the lac operator to inhibit transcription in E. coli. This inhibition can be relieved by adding lactose or isopropyl-β-D-thiogalactopyranoside (IPTG). lac repressor encoded by lacI
