[The description below was written by a language model from this plasmid's Addgene catalogue record and pLannotate feature annotations shown in this document.]
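Description:
L0-T4 tRBSC_mScarlet is a Level 0 synthetic-biology part plasmid built by TOPO cloning a synthetic insert of about 1.4 kb into the pCR-BluntII-TOPO backbone, giving a sequenced plasmid of 4,941 nt. It is maintained in E. coli at high copy from a ColE1/pUC-type origin and selected with kanamycin through the Tn5-derived NeoR/KanR (aph(3')-II) gene. The backbone also carries a BleoR (Sh ble) cassette behind a fragment of the AmpR promoter. The other annotated elements are typical of this TOPO vector. They include the lac promoter, lac operator and CAP binding site, lacZα and ccdB fragments that represent the lethal fusion gene interrupted by insertion at the cloning site, a T7 promoter, and partial lacI, tnpA and bom sequences.

The payload consists of two adjacent features on the same strand: the mScarlet coding sequence, which encodes a constitutively fluorescent red protein, followed immediately by the pea rbcS-E9 terminator and polyadenylation signal, a standard plant 3' regulatory element. No plant promoter is annotated upstream of mScarlet, so the part is a promoterless reporter-plus-terminator module rather than a complete expression unit. No integrase attachment sites or assembly sites are annotated either, and the record does not describe the flanking sequences or the assembly standard. The insert name is spelled both tRBSC and tRBCS in the record; it evidently refers to the rbcS terminator.

The stated purpose is to serve as a building block for integrase target constructs, as part of a toolbox for recording gene expression during plant development. In such targets, a reporter module like this one would be combined with other parts at higher assembly levels so that integrase activity changes the fluorescent output.
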