Addgene plasmid #195887: L0-T4 tRBSC_mScarlet
Purpose: Level 0 tRBSC-mScarlet for integrase target construction
Depositing lab: Jennifer Nemhauser. Depositing organization: University of Washington. Publication: An integrase toolbox to record gene-expression during plant development. Guiziou S, Maranas CJ, Chu JC, Nemhauser JL. Nat Commun. 2023 Apr 3;14(1):1844. doi: 10.1038/s41467-023-37607-5. PubMed 37012288.
Backbone
  Vector backbone: pCR-BluntII-TOPO
  Backbone manufacturer: Thermo Fisher Scientific
  Backbone size w/o insert (bp): 3512
  Vector type: Synthetic Biology
Growth in bacteria
  Bacterial resistance: Kanamycin, 50 μg/mL
  Growth temperature: 37°C
  Growth strain: DH5alpha
  Copy number: High Copy
Gene/Insert
  Gene/Insert name: tRBCS-mScarlet
  Species: Synthetic
  Insert size (bp): 1426
  Cloning method: TOPO Cloning
Terms and licenses: Academic/Nonprofit Terms; Industry Terms: Not Available to Industry
How to cite: L0-T4 tRBSC_mScarlet was a gift from Jennifer Nemhauser (Addgene plasmid # 195887 ; http://n2t.net/addgene:195887 ; RRID:Addgene_195887)
